Addgene plasmid #212492: pTwist-SARS-CoV-2 Spike-deltaC18 T376A (GCT)
Purpose: Encodes SARS-CoV-2 spike T376A for pseudovirus production
Depositing lab: Alejandro Balazs. Depositing organization: Massachusetts General Hospital. Publication: Ongoing evolution of SARS-CoV-2 drives escape from mRNA vaccine-induced humoral immunity. Roederer AL, Cao Y, Denis KS, Sheehan ML, Li CJ, Lam EC, Gregory DJ, Poznansky MC, Iafrate AJ, Canaday DH, Gravenstein S, Garcia-Beltran WF, Balazs AB. medRxiv [Preprint]. 2024 Mar 7:2024.03.05.24303815. doi: 10.1101/2024.03.05.24303815. PubMed 38496628.
Backbone
  Vector backbone: pTwist-CMV-BetaGlobin-WPRE-Neo
  Backbone manufacturer: Twist
  Vector type: Mammalian Expression
Growth in bacteria
  Bacterial resistance: Ampicillin, 100 μg/mL
  Growth temperature: 37°C
  Growth strain: DH5alpha
  Copy number: High Copy
Gene/Insert
  Gene/Insert name: SARS-CoV-2 Spike T376A
  Species: Severe acute respiratory syndrome coronavirus 2
  Mutation: T376A
  Entrez Gene: S (a.k.a. GU280_gp02, spike glycoprotein)
  Promoter: CAG
  Cloning method: Ligation Independent Cloning
Terms and licenses: Academic/Nonprofit Terms; Industry Terms: Not Available to Industry
Depositor comments: Please visit https://www.medrxiv.org/content/10.1101/2024.03.05.24303815v1 for medRxiv preprint.
How to cite: pTwist-SARS-CoV-2 Spike-deltaC18 T376A (GCT) was a gift from Alejandro Balazs (Addgene plasmid # 212492 ; http://n2t.net/addgene:212492 ; RRID:Addgene_212492)
