[The description below was written by a language model from this plasmid's Addgene catalogue record and pLannotate feature annotations shown in this document.]
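Description:
pTwist-SARS-CoV-2 Spike-deltaC18 T376A (GCT) is a 10,462-nt mammalian expression plasmid built on the Twist pTwist-CMV-BetaGlobin-WPRE-Neo backbone. It is used to supply a mutant SARS-CoV-2 spike glycoprotein for pseudovirus production. In bacteria it replicates from a high-copy ColE1/pUC-type origin and is selected with ampicillin through a full-length β-lactamase gene. A separate SV40 early promoter–neo–bGH poly(A) cassette would allow G418-type selection in mammalian cells.

The payload is a spike coding sequence of about 3.77 kb carrying the T376A substitution. The "(GCT)" in the name presumably denotes the alanine codon used. The "deltaC18" designation indicates removal of the C-terminal 18 residues, and the annotated ORF length fits this. Truncations of this kind are commonly used to improve spike incorporation into pseudotyped particles, although the record does not explain the reason.

The catalogue lists the promoter as CAG. However, the backbone name and the feature annotation point to a CMV enhancer and CMV promoter elements followed by a truncated human β-globin intron, with no chicken β-actin promoter annotated. Downstream of the ORF, a WPRE enhances transcript stability and expression. An SV40 poly(A) signal is annotated next, on the reverse strand. The expression unit is flanked by β-globin insulator elements and by bacterial and T7 terminators, which shield it from neighbouring transcription.

The two feature tables describe the same circular sequence with different start coordinates. The plasmid belongs to work examining how spike mutations affect escape from vaccine-induced antibody responses, typically through co-transfection with packaging and reporter constructs to make spike-pseudotyped particles for neutralization assays.
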