Features (pLannotate 1.2.2; 21 found; start..end, strand, type, name):
    230..1090    +  CDS            AmpR: β-lactamase; bla; confers resistance to ampicillin, carbenicillin, and related antibiotics
   1103..1239    +  terminator     rrnG terminator: transcription terminator from the E. coli ribosomal RNA rrnG operon (Albrechtsen et al., 1991)
   1391..1462    +  misc_feature   5' β-globin insulator: insulator upstream of the human β-globin locus (Farrell et al., 2002)
   1467..1513    -  terminator     T7 terminator: transcription terminator for bacteriophage T7 RNA polymerase
   1531..1579    -  polyA_signal   poly(A) signal: synthetic polyadenylation signal
   1660..1963    +  enhancer       CMV enhancer: human cytomegalovirus immediate early enhancer
   2036..2053    -  promoter       CMV promoter (fragment): human cytomegalovirus (CMV) immediate early promoter
   2116..2167    +  promoter       CMVd2 promoter: truncated human cytomegalovirus (CMV) immediate early promoter that yields moderately reduced expression relative to the full-length promoter
   2301..2776    +  intron         β-globin intron: internally truncated intron from human β-globin
   2835..6599    +  CDS            S: SPIKE_SARS2 - Experimental evidence at protein level: Swiss-Prot protein existence level 1. [Spike glycoprotein]: May down-regulate host tetherin (BST2) by lysosomal degradation, thereby counteracting its antiviral activity. From Severe acute respiratory syndrome coronavirus 2 (2019-nCoV) (SARS-CoV-2).
   6673..7261    +  misc_feature   WPRE: woodchuck hepatitis virus posttranscriptional regulatory element
   7314..7435    -  polyA_signal   SV40 poly(A) signal: SV40 polyadenylation signal
   7458..7527    -  CDS            large T antigen (fragment): large T antigen from SV40 (simian virus 40)
   7550..7596    +  terminator     T7 terminator: transcription terminator for bacteriophage T7 RNA polymerase
   7626..7762    +  terminator     rrnG terminator: transcription terminator from the E. coli ribosomal RNA rrnG operon (Albrechtsen et al., 1991)
   7807..7878    +  misc_feature   3' β-globin insulator: insulator downstream of the human β-globin locus (Farrell et al., 2002)
   7923..8119    +  promoter       SV40 promoter: SV40 early promoter
   8133..8924    +  CDS            neo: KKA2_KLEPN - Also known as kan, nptII. Experimental evidence at protein level: Swiss-Prot protein existence level 1. Resistance to kanamycin, neomycin, paromomycin, ribostamycin, butirosin and gentamicin B. From Klebsiella pneumoniae.
   8938..9162    +  polyA_signal   bGH poly(A) signal: bovine growth hormone polyadenylation signal
   9358..9946    -  rep_origin     ori: high-copy-number ColE1/pMB1/pBR322/pUC origin of replication
  10118..10182   -  CDS            bla(M) (fragment): β-lactamase lacking the signal sequence; bla(M); allows cytosolic expression of β-lactamase
>Addgene plasmid #212492 | pTwist-SARS-CoV-2 Spike-deltaC18 T376A (GCT) | addgene full sequence | sequence record 438454 | Addgene NGS Result
CCTCTCAGTGCGAGTCTCGACGATCCATATCGTTGCTTGGCAGTCAGCCAGTCGGAATCCAGCTTGGGAC
CCAGGAAGTCCAATCGTCAGATATTGTACTCAAGCCTGGTCACGGCAGCGTACCGATCTGTTTAAACCTA
GATATTGATAGTCTGATCGGTCAACGTATAATCGAGTCCTAGCTTTTGCAAACATCTATCAAGAGACAGG
ATCAGCAGGAGGCTTTCGCATGAGTATTCAACATTTCCGTGTCGCCCTTATTCCCTTTTTTGCGGCATTT
TGCCTTCCTGTTTTTGCTCACCCAGAAACGCTGGTGAAAGTAAAAGATGCTGAAGATCAGTTGGGTGCGC
GAGTGGGTTACATCGAACTGGATCTCAACAGCGGTAAGATCCTTGAGAGTTTTCGCCCCGAAGAACGCTT
TCCAATGATGAGCACTTTTAAAGTTCTGCTATGTGGCGCGGTATTATCCCGTATTGACGCCGGGCAAGAG
CAACTCGGTCGCCGCATACACTATTCTCAGAATGACTTGGTTGAGTATTCACCAGTCACAGAAAAGCATC
TTACGGATGGCATGACAGTAAGAGAATTATGCAGTGCTGCCATAACCATGAGTGATAACACTGCGGCCAA
CTTACTTCTGACAACGATTGGAGGACCGAAGGAGCTAACCGCTTTTTTGCACAACATGGGGGATCATGTA
ACTCGCCTTGATCGTTGGGAACCGGAGCTGAATGAAGCCATACCAAACGACGAGCGTGACACCACGATGC
CTGTAGCAATGGCAACAACCTTGCGTAAACTATTAACTGGCGAACTACTTACTCTAGCTTCCCGGCAACA
GTTGATAGACTGGATGGAGGCGGATAAAGTTGCAGGACCACTTCTGCGCTCGGCCCTTCCGGCTGGCTGG
TTTATTGCTGATAAATCTGGAGCCGGTGAGCGTGGGTCTCGCGGTATCATTGCAGCACTGGGGCCAGATG
GTAAGCCCTCCCGTATCGTAGTTATCTACACGACGGGGAGTCAGGCAACTATGGATGAACGAAATAGACA
GATCGCTGAGATAGGTGCCTCACTGATTAAGCATTGGTAACCGATTCTAGGTGCATTGGCGCAGAAAAAA
ATGCCTGATGCGACGCTGCGCGTCTTATACTCCCACATATGCCAGATTCAGCAACGGATACGGCTTCCCC
AACTTGCCCACTTCCATACGTGTCCTCCTTACCAGAAATTTATCCTTAAGATCCCGAATCGTTTAAACTC
GACTCTGGCTCTATCGAATCTCCGTCGTTTCGAGCTTACGCGAACAGCCGTGGCGCTCATTTGCTCGTCG
GGCATCGAATCTCGTCAGCTATCGTCAGCTTACCTTTTTGGCAGCGATCGCGGCTCCCGACATCTTGGAC
CATTAGCTCCACAGGTATCTTCTTCCCTCTAGTGGTCATAACAGCAGCTTCAGCTACCTCTCAATTCAAA
AAACCCCTCAAGACCCGTTTAGAGGCCCCAAGGGGTTATGCTATCAATCGTTGCGTTACACACACAAAAA
ACCAACACACATCCATCTTCGATGGATAGCGATTTTATTATCTAACTGCTGATCGAGTGTAGCCAGATCT
AGTAATCAATTACGGGGTCATTAGTTCATAGCCCATATATGGAGTTCCGCGTTACATAACTTACGGTAAA
TGGCCCGCCTGGCTGACCGCCCAACGACCCCCGCCCATTGACGTCAATAATGACGTATGTTCCCATAGTA
ACGCCAATAGGGACTTTCCATTGACGTCAATGGGTGGAGTATTTACGGTAAACTGCCCACTTGGCAGTAC
ATCAAGTGTATCATATGCCAAGTACGCCCCCTATTGACGTCAATGACGGTAAATGGCCCGCCTGGCATTA
TGCCCAGTACATGACCTTATGGGACTTTCCTACTTGGCAGTACATCTACGTATTAGTCATCGCTATTACC
ATGCTGATGCGGTTTTGGCAGTACATCAATGGGCGTGGATAGCGGTTTGACTCACGGGGATTTCCAAGTC
TCCACCCCATTGACGTCAATGGGAGTTTGTTTTGGCACCAAAATCAACGGGACTTTCCAAAATGTCGTAA
CAACTCCGCCCCATTGACGCAAATGGGCGGTAGGCGTGTACGGTGGGAGGTCTATATAAGCAGAGCTGGT
TTAGTGAACCGTCAGATCGCCTGGAGACGCCATCCACGCTGTTTTGACCTCCATAGAAGACACCGGGACC
GATCCAGCCTCCCCTCGAAGCTTACATGTGGTACCGAGCTCGGATCCTGAGAACTTCAGGGTGAGTCTAT
GGGACCCTTGATGTTTTCTTTCCCCTTCTTTTCTATGGTTAAGTTCATGTCATAGGAAGGGGAGAAGTAA
CAGGGTACACATATTGACCAAATCAGGGTAATTTTGCATTTGTAATTTTAAAAAATGCTTTCTTCTTTTA
ATATACTTTTTTGTTTATCTTATTTCTAATACTTTCCCTAATCTCTTTCTTTCAGGGCAATAATGATACA
ATGTATCATGCCTCTTTGCACCATTCTAAAGAATAACAGTGATAATTTCTGGGTTAAGGCAATAGCAATA
TTTCTGCATATAAATATTTCTGCATATAAATTGTAACTGATGTAAGAGGTTTCATATTGCTAATAGCAGC
TACAATCCAGCTACCATTCTGCTTTTATTTTATGGTTGGGATAAGGCTGGATTATTCTGAGTCCAAGCTA
GGCCCTTTTGCTAATCATGTTCATACCTCTTATCTTCCTCCCACAGCTCCTGGGCAACGTGCTGGTCTGT
GTGCTGGCCCATCACTTTGGCAAAGGCGGCCGCCATGTTTGTGTTCCTCGTTCTCCTGCCCCTCGTTTCT
TCCCAATGCGTGAACCTCACAACTAGAACGCAGCTCCCACCCGCTTACACGAACTCTTTTACTCGTGGAG
TATACTATCCCGATAAAGTCTTTAGGTCCAGTGTCCTTCATTCTACTCAAGACCTTTTCCTGCCATTCTT
CTCAAATGTCACCTGGTTCCATGCTATCCACGTTTCTGGCACCAACGGAACTAAACGATTTGATAATCCC
GTCTTGCCATTTAACGATGGCGTATACTTTGCCTCAACGGAGAAGTCCAACATTATCCGGGGATGGATAT
TTGGCACCACCCTGGACTCCAAGACACAGTCTCTCCTCATTGTGAACAACGCCACCAATGTCGTCATCAA
AGTCTGTGAATTTCAATTTTGTAACGATCCCTTTCTCGGGGTTTATTATCATAAGAATAACAAGTCTTGG
ATGGAGTCAGAGTTCCGCGTTTACAGTTCCGCTAACAACTGTACTTTTGAGTACGTTTCCCAACCATTTC
TCATGGATCTTGAAGGGAAGCAAGGCAACTTCAAGAATCTCCGCGAATTTGTGTTTAAGAATATAGACGG
CTACTTCAAAATTTATAGCAAGCATACCCCGATAAATCTGGTTCGGGATCTCCCTCAAGGCTTCTCCGCG
TTGGAACCCCTCGTGGACTTGCCGATTGGCATCAACATCACCCGGTTCCAAACCCTTCTTGCCCTTCATC
GAAGCTACCTCACGCCTGGCGACAGTAGTAGTGGTTGGACAGCGGGCGCAGCAGCCTACTATGTGGGATA
TTTGCAACCACGCACCTTTCTTCTCAAATATAACGAAAACGGAACAATTACCGATGCCGTAGACTGTGCC
CTCGATCCCCTGTCCGAAACTAAATGCACACTCAAGTCCTTCACAGTTGAGAAAGGCATATACCAAACCA
GTAACTTCCGCGTCCAACCCACCGAATCCATTGTTCGATTCCCTAACATCACCAATTTGTGTCCTTTCGG
TGAAGTATTTAATGCCACTCGATTTGCATCAGTTTATGCCTGGAATCGCAAGCGAATATCAAATTGTGTT
GCAGATTATAGTGTCCTGTATAATAGCGCATCATTCAGCGCTTTTAAGTGTTATGGGGTCAGCCCTACGA
AATTGAATGACTTGTGTTTTACCAACGTTTACGCAGATTCTTTCGTCATACGCGGCGACGAAGTCCGACA
GATTGCACCGGGGCAAACCGGAAAGATAGCAGACTATAATTATAAGTTGCCGGATGACTTCACCGGCTGC
GTTATAGCATGGAACTCCAATAATCTCGATTCAAAAGTCGGCGGCAACTATAATTATCTTTACCGCCTGT
TTCGCAAGTCAAATCTGAAGCCCTTTGAACGTGACATCTCCACCGAAATTTATCAAGCTGGCAGCACCCC
ATGTAATGGAGTGGAAGGGTTTAACTGTTATTTTCCCCTTCAATCATACGGATTTCAACCAACAAATGGG
GTGGGCTATCAACCATATCGGGTGGTAGTCTTGAGCTTTGAGCTGCTCCACGCACCGGCTACAGTTTGCG
GACCGAAGAAAAGCACTAACCTGGTGAAGAATAAATGTGTGAACTTCAACTTTAATGGGCTCACCGGAAC
AGGGGTGCTGACAGAATCAAACAAGAAATTTCTCCCTTTTCAACAATTTGGTAGAGACATTGCCGATACC
ACAGATGCCGTCCGCGATCCGCAAACACTGGAAATCCTCGATATAACACCCTGTAGCTTCGGCGGGGTCA
GCGTGATAACTCCCGGAACGAACACATCCAACCAAGTGGCTGTCCTGTATCAAGATGTCAACTGTACCGA
AGTCCCTGTGGCGATACACGCCGACCAACTGACACCCACCTGGAGAGTCTACTCAACAGGTTCCAATGTC
TTTCAAACTAGAGCGGGTTGTCTCATTGGCGCTGAGCATGTCAATAATTCATACGAATGTGATATTCCTA
TTGGGGCAGGAATCTGTGCGTCTTATCAAACTCAAACGAACTCACCACGGCGCGCTCGCTCAGTAGCCAG
CCAGTCCATAATCGCCTATACCATGAGTCTCGGGGCTGAGAACTCCGTGGCTTATTCAAACAATTCCATC
GCAATCCCAACTAACTTTACCATTAGCGTTACCACGGAAATCTTGCCCGTCAGCATGACTAAGACGAGCG
TAGACTGTACGATGTATATCTGTGGGGATTCCACCGAGTGTAGCAACCTCTTGCTTCAATACGGGTCTTT
CTGTACTCAACTCAACCGAGCATTGACCGGAATTGCGGTCGAACAAGACAAGAATACCCAAGAGGTGTTC
GCACAAGTAAAGCAAATATACAAAACGCCGCCAATCAAAGATTTTGGCGGGTTTAATTTTAGCCAAATAC
TGCCAGACCCATCTAAGCCTTCAAAACGCAGCTTTATCGAGGATCTGCTGTTCAACAAAGTTACGTTGGC
TGACGCGGGTTTCATTAAGCAGTATGGGGATTGTTTGGGAGACATTGCGGCCCGCGACCTTATCTGTGCT
CAAAAATTCAATGGGTTGACAGTTCTGCCCCCTCTGCTCACTGATGAGATGATTGCACAGTATACATCAG
CATTGTTGGCAGGAACCATTACATCCGGCTGGACTTTTGGCGCGGGTGCGGCCCTTCAAATACCTTTCGC
TATGCAAATGGCTTACAGATTCAATGGGATTGGTGTCACGCAAAATGTATTGTATGAAAATCAGAAGCTG
ATCGCTAATCAATTTAACAGCGCGATTGGCAAGATCCAAGATTCACTGTCAAGCACAGCGTCCGCCCTCG
GCAAACTCCAAGATGTTGTGAATCAAAACGCCCAGGCCCTGAATACCCTCGTGAAGCAACTGAGTTCTAA
CTTCGGCGCAATCTCCAGCGTCCTCAACGACATATTGTCCAGACTTGATAAGGTGGAAGCCGAGGTGCAA
ATTGATCGGCTCATCACAGGCAGGCTCCAGTCACTCCAAACTTATGTGACACAACAGTTGATCCGGGCTG
CTGAGATACGAGCAAGCGCCAACCTGGCCGCCACTAAAATGTCAGAGTGCGTGCTCGGGCAGTCCAAACG
GGTTGACTTTTGTGGCAAGGGCTATCACTTGATGTCCTTCCCCCAATCCGCCCCACATGGAGTGGTCTTT
CTCCACGTCACTTATGTCCCTGCTCAAGAGAAGAACTTTACGACAGCTCCAGCAATCTGTCACGATGGCA
AAGCGCACTTTCCCAGGGAAGGCGTTTTCGTCAGTAATGGCACGCATTGGTTTGTGACCCAAAGGAATTT
CTATGAACCCCAAATCATAACCACTGACAATACATTTGTCTCAGGCAACTGTGATGTGGTCATTGGGATC
GTGAACAACACGGTATATGATCCCCTGCAACCCGAGTTGGATAGCTTCAAAGAGGAATTGGATAAATACT
TTAAGAATCATACTTCACCCGATGTTGATCTCGGGGACATATCAGGAATAAATGCAAGTGTCGTCAACAT
TCAGAAAGAGATTGATCGCCTTAATGAGGTCGCCAAGAACTTGAATGAATCTTTGATCGACTTGCAAGAA
CTGGGCAAATACGAACAATATATTAAATGGCCCTGGTACATTTGGTTGGGCTTTATCGCCGGACTTATAG
CTATCGTTATGGTCACAATTATGTTGTGCTGTATGACTAGCTGTTGTTCCTGCTTGAAAGGATGTTGCAG
TTGCGGATCTTGTTGTAAATAAAGGATCCTCTAGAAGTTGTCTCCTCCTGCACTGACTGACTGATACAAT
CGATTTCTGGATCCGCAGGCCTAATCAACCTCTGGATTACAAAATTTGTGAAAGATTGACTGGTATTCTT
AACTATGTTGCTCCTTTTACGCTATGTGGATACGCTGCTTTAATGCCTTTGTATCATGCTATTGCTTCCC
GTATGGCTTTCATTTTCTCCTCCTTGTATAAATCCTGGTTGCTGTCTCTTTATGAGGAGTTGTGGCCCGT
TGTCAGGCAACGTGGCGTGGTGTGCACTGTGTTTGCTGACGCAACCCCCACTGGTTGGGGCATTGCCACC
ACCTGTCAGCTCCTTTCCGGGACTTTCGCTTTCCCCCTCCCTATTGCCACGGCGGAACTCATCGCCGCCT
GCCTTGCCCGCTGCTGGACAGGGGCTCGGCTGTTGGGCACTGACAATTCCGTGGTGTTGTCGGGGAAGCT
GACGTCCTTTCCATGGCTGCTCGCCTGTGTTGCCACCTGGATTCTGCGCGGGACGTCCTTCTGCTACGTC
CCTTCGGCCCTCAATCCAGCGGACCTTCCTTCCCGCGGCCTGCTGCCGGCTCTGCGGCCTCTTCCGCGTC
TTCGCCTTCGCCCTCAGACGAGTCGGATCTCCCTTTGGGCCGCCTCCCCGCCTGTCTAGCTTGACTGACT
GAGATACAGCGTACCTTCAGCTCACAGACATGATAAGATACATTGATGAGTTTGGACAAACCACAACTAG
AATGCAGTGAAAAAAATGCTTTATTTGTGAAATTTGTGATGCTATTGCTTTATTTGTAACCATTATAAGC
TGCAATAAACAAGTTAACAACAACAATTGCATTCATTTTATGTTTCAGGTTCAGGGGGAGGTGTGGGAGG
TTTTTTAAAGCAAGTAAAACCTCTACAAATGTGGTATTGGCCCATCTCTATCGGTATCGTAGCATAACCC
CTTGGGGCCTCTAAACGGGTCTTGAGGGGTTTTTTGTGCCCCTCGGGCCGGATTGCTATCTACCGGCATT
GGCGCAGAAAAAAATGCCTGATGCGACGCTGCGCGTCTTATACTCCCACATATGCCAGATTCAGCAACGG
ATACGGCTTCCCCAACTTGCCCACTTCCATACGTGTCCTCCTTACCAGAAATTTATCCTTAAGGTCGTCA
GCTATCCTGCAGGCGATCTCTCGATTTCGATCAAGACATTCCTTTAATGGTCTTTTCTGGACACCACTAG
GGGTCAGAAGTAGTTCATCAAACTTTCTTCCCTCCCTAATCTCATTGGTTACCTTGGGCTATCGAAACTT
AATTAAGCGATCTGCATCTCAATTAGTCAGCAACCATAGTCCCGCCCCTAACTCCGCCCATCCCGCCCCT
AACTCCGCCCAGTTCCGCCCATTCTCCGCCCCATCGCTGACTAATTTTTTTTATTTATGCAGAGGCCGAG
GCCGCCTCGGCCTCTGAGCTATTCCAGAAGTAGTGAGGAGGCTTTTTTGGAGGCCTAGGCTTTTGCAAAG
GAGGTAGCCAACATGATTGAACAAGATGGATTGCACGCAGGTTCTCCCGCCGCTTGGGTGGAGAGGCTAT
TCGGCTATGACTGGGCACAACAGACAATCGGCTGCTCTGATGCCGCCGTGTTCCGGCTGTCAGCGCAGGG
GCGCCCGGTTCTTTTTGTCAAGACCGACCTGTCCGGTGCCCTGAATGAACTCCAGGACGAGGCAGCGCGG
CTATCGTGGCTGGCCACGACGGGCGTTCCTTGCGCAGCTGTGCTCGACGTTGTCACTGAAGCGGGAAGGG
ACTGGCTGCTATTGGGCGAAGTGCCGGGGCAGGATCTCCTGTCATCTCACCTTGCTCCTGCCGAGAAAGT
ATCCATCATGGCTGATGCAATGCGGCGGCTGCATACGCTTGATCCGGCTACCTGCCCATTCGACCACCAA
GCGAAACATCGCATCGAGCGAGCACGTACTCGGATGGAAGCCGGTCTTGTCGATCAGGATGATCTGGACG
AAGAGCATCAGGGGCTCGCGCCAGCCGAACTGTTCGCCAGGCTCAAGGCGCGGATGCCCGACGGCGAGGA
TCTCGTCGTGACCCACGGCGATGCCTGCTTGCCGAATATCATGGTGGAAAATGGCCGCTTTTCTGGATTC
ATCGACTGTGGCCGGCTGGGTGTGGCGGACCGCTATCAGGACATAGCGTTGGCTACCCGTGATATTGCTG
AAGAGCTTGGCGGCGAATGGGCTGACCGCTTCCTCGTGCTTTACGGTATCGCCGCTCCCGATTCGCAGCG
CATCGCCTTCTATCGCCTTCTTGACGAGTTCTTCTAGTATGTAAGCCCTGTGCCTTCTAGTTGCCAGCCA
TCTGTTGTTTGCCCCTCCCCCGTGCCTTCCTTGACCCTGGAAGGTGCCACTCCCACTGTCCTTTCCTAAT
AAAATGAGGAAATTGCATCGCATTGTCTGAGTAGGTGTCATTCTATTCTGGGGGGTGGGGTGGGGCAGGA
CAGCAAGGGGGAGGATTGGGAAGACAATAGCAGGCATGCTGGGGATGCGGTGGGCTCTATGGTTAATTAA
CCAGTCAAGTCAGCTACTTGGCGAGATCGACTTGTCTGGGTTTCGACTACGCTCAGAATTGCGTCAGTCA
AGTTCGATCTGGTCCTTGCTATTGCACCCGTTCTCCGATTACGAGTTTCATTTAAATCATGTGAGCAAAA
GGCCAGCAAAAGGCCAGGAACCGTAAAAAGGCCGCGTTGCTGGCGTTTTTCCATAGGCTCCGCCCCCCTG
ACGAGCATCACAAAAATCGACGCTCAAGTCAGAGGTGGCGAAACCCGACAGGACTATAAAGATACCAGGC
GTTTCCCCCTGGAAGCTCCCTCGTGCGCTCTCCTGTTCCGACCCTGCCGCTTACCGGATACCTGTCCGCC
TTTCTCCCTTCGGGAAGCGTGGCGCTTTCTCATAGCTCACGCTGTAGGTATCTCAGTTCGGTGTAGGTCG
TTCGCTCCAAGCTGGGCTGTGTGCACGAACCCCCCGTTCAGCCCGACCGCTGCGCCTTATCCGGTAACTA
TCGTCTTGAGTCCAACCCGGTAAGACACGACTTATCGCCACTGGCAGCAGCCACTGGTAACAGGATTAGC
AGAGCGAGGTATGTAGGCGGTGCTACAGAGTTCTTGAAGTGGTGGCCTAACTACGGCTACACTAGAAGAA
CAGTATTTGGTATCTGCGCTCTGCTGAAGCCAGTTACCTTCGGAAAAAGAGTTGGTAGCTCTTGATCCGG
CAAACAAACCACCGCTGGTAGCGGTGGTTTTTTTGTTTGCAAGCAGCAGATTACGCGCAGAAAAAAAGGA
TCTCAAGAAGATCCTTTGATCTTTTCTACGGGGTCTGACGCTCAGTGGAACGAAAACTCACGTTAAGGGA
TTTTGGTCATGAGATTATCAAAAAGGATCTTCACCTAGATCCTTTTAAATTAAAAATGAAGTTTTAAATC
AATCTAAAGTATATATGAGTAAACTTGGTCTGACAGTTACCAATGCTTAATCAGTGAGGCACCTATCTCA
GCGATCTGTCTATTTCGTTCATCCATAGTTGCATTTAAATTTCCGAACTCTCCAAGGCCCTCGTCGGAAA
ATCTTCAAACCTTTCGTCCGATCCATCTTGCAGGCTACCTCTCGAACGAACTATCGCAAGTCTCTTGGCC
GGCCTTGCGCCTTGGCTATTGCTTGGCAGCGCCTATCGCCAGGTATTACTCCAATCCCGAATATCCGAGA
TCGGGATCACCCGAGAGAAGTTCAACCTACATCCTCAATCCCGATCTATCCGAGATCCGAGGAATATCGA
AATCGGGGCGCGCCTGGTGTACCGAGAACGAT
