Features (pLannotate 1.2.2; 21 found; start..end, strand, type, name):
      1..3765    +  CDS            S: SPIKE_SARS2 - Experimental evidence at protein level: Swiss-Prot protein existence level 1. [Spike glycoprotein]: May down-regulate host tetherin (BST2) by lysosomal degradation, thereby counteracting its antiviral activity. From Severe acute respiratory syndrome coronavirus 2 (2019-nCoV) (SARS-CoV-2).
   3839..4427    +  misc_feature   WPRE: woodchuck hepatitis virus posttranscriptional regulatory element
   4480..4601    -  polyA_signal   SV40 poly(A) signal: SV40 polyadenylation signal
   4624..4693    -  CDS            large T antigen (fragment): large T antigen from SV40 (simian virus 40)
   4716..4762    +  terminator     T7 terminator: transcription terminator for bacteriophage T7 RNA polymerase
   4792..4928    +  terminator     rrnG terminator: transcription terminator from the E. coli ribosomal RNA rrnG operon (Albrechtsen et al., 1991)
   4973..5044    +  misc_feature   3' β-globin insulator: insulator downstream of the human β-globin locus (Farrell et al., 2002)
   5089..5285    +  promoter       SV40 promoter: SV40 early promoter
   5299..6090    +  CDS            neo: KKA2_KLEPN - Also known as kan, nptII. Experimental evidence at protein level: Swiss-Prot protein existence level 1. Resistance to kanamycin, neomycin, paromomycin, ribostamycin, butirosin and gentamicin B. From Klebsiella pneumoniae.
   6104..6328    +  polyA_signal   bGH poly(A) signal: bovine growth hormone polyadenylation signal
   6524..7112    -  rep_origin     ori: high-copy-number ColE1/pMB1/pBR322/pUC origin of replication
   7284..7348    -  CDS            bla(M) (fragment): β-lactamase lacking the signal sequence; bla(M); allows cytosolic expression of β-lactamase
   7858..8718    +  CDS            AmpR: β-lactamase; bla; confers resistance to ampicillin, carbenicillin, and related antibiotics
   8731..8867    +  terminator     rrnG terminator: transcription terminator from the E. coli ribosomal RNA rrnG operon (Albrechtsen et al., 1991)
   9019..9090    +  misc_feature   5' β-globin insulator: insulator upstream of the human β-globin locus (Farrell et al., 2002)
   9095..9141    -  terminator     T7 terminator: transcription terminator for bacteriophage T7 RNA polymerase
   9159..9207    -  polyA_signal   poly(A) signal: synthetic polyadenylation signal
   9288..9591    +  enhancer       CMV enhancer: human cytomegalovirus immediate early enhancer
   9664..9681    -  promoter       CMV promoter (fragment): human cytomegalovirus (CMV) immediate early promoter
   9744..9795    +  promoter       CMVd2 promoter: truncated human cytomegalovirus (CMV) immediate early promoter that yields moderately reduced expression relative to the full-length promoter
   9929..10404   +  intron         β-globin intron: internally truncated intron from human β-globin
>Addgene plasmid #212492 | pTwist-SARS-CoV-2 Spike-deltaC18 T376A (GCT) Sequencing Result | analyzer sequence | sequence record 433122
ATGTTTGTGTTCCTCGTTCTCCTGCCCCTCGTTTCTTCCCAATGCGTGAACCTCACAACTAGAACGCAGC
TCCCACCCGCTTACACGAACTCTTTTACTCGTGGAGTATACTATCCCGATAAAGTCTTTAGGTCCAGTGT
CCTTCATTCTACTCAAGACCTTTTCCTGCCATTCTTCTCAAATGTCACCTGGTTCCATGCTATCCACGTT
TCTGGCACCAACGGAACTAAACGATTTGATAATCCCGTCTTGCCATTTAACGATGGCGTATACTTTGCCT
CAACGGAGAAGTCCAACATTATCCGGGGATGGATATTTGGCACCACCCTGGACTCCAAGACACAGTCTCT
CCTCATTGTGAACAACGCCACCAATGTCGTCATCAAAGTCTGTGAATTTCAATTTTGTAACGATCCCTTT
CTCGGGGTTTATTATCATAAGAATAACAAGTCTTGGATGGAGTCAGAGTTCCGCGTTTACAGTTCCGCTA
ACAACTGTACTTTTGAGTACGTTTCCCAACCATTTCTCATGGATCTTGAAGGGAAGCAAGGCAACTTCAA
GAATCTCCGCGAATTTGTGTTTAAGAATATAGACGGCTACTTCAAAATTTATAGCAAGCATACCCCGATA
AATCTGGTTCGGGATCTCCCTCAAGGCTTCTCCGCGTTGGAACCCCTCGTGGACTTGCCGATTGGCATCA
ACATCACCCGGTTCCAAACCCTTCTTGCCCTTCATCGAAGCTACCTCACGCCTGGCGACAGTAGTAGTGG
TTGGACAGCGGGCGCAGCAGCCTACTATGTGGGATATTTGCAACCACGCACCTTTCTTCTCAAATATAAC
GAAAACGGAACAATTACCGATGCCGTAGACTGTGCCCTCGATCCCCTGTCCGAAACTAAATGCACACTCA
AGTCCTTCACAGTTGAGAAAGGCATATACCAAACCAGTAACTTCCGCGTCCAACCCACCGAATCCATTGT
TCGATTCCCTAACATCACCAATTTGTGTCCTTTCGGTGAAGTATTTAATGCCACTCGATTTGCATCAGTT
TATGCCTGGAATCGCAAGCGAATATCAAATTGTGTTGCAGATTATAGTGTCCTGTATAATAGCGCATCAT
TCAGCACTTTTAAGTGTTATGGGGTCAGCCCTACGAAATTGAATGACTTGTGTTTTACCAACGTTTACGC
AGATTCTTTCGTCATACGCGGCGACGAAGTCCGACAGATTGCACCGGGGCAAACCGGAAAGATAGCAGAC
TATAATTATAAGTTGCCGGATGACTTCACCGGCTGCGTTATAGCATGGAACTCCAATAATCTCGATTCAA
AAGTCGGCGGCAACTATAATTATCTTTACCGCCTGTTTCGCAAGTCAAATCTGAAGCCCTTTGAACGTGA
CATCTCCACCGAAATTTATCAAGCTGGCAGCACCCCATGTAATGGAGTGGAAGGGTTTAACTGTTATTTT
CCCCTTCAATCATACGGATTTCAACCAACAAATGGGGTGGGCTATCAACCATATCGGGTGGTAGTCTTGA
GCTTTGAGCTGCTCCACGCACCGGCTACAGTTTGCGGACCGAAGAAAAGCACTAACCTGGTGAAGAATAA
ATGTGTGAACTTCAACTTTAATGGGCTCACCGGAACAGGGGTGCTGACAGAATCAAACAAGAAATTTCTC
CCTTTTCAACAATTTGGTAGAGACATTGCCGATACCACAGATGCCGTCCGCGATCCGCAAACACTGGAAA
TCCTCGATATAACACCCTGTAGCTTCGGCGGGGTCAGCGTGATAACTCCCGGAACGAACACATCCAACCA
AGTGGCTGTCCTGTATCAAGATGTCAACTGTACCGAAGTCCCTGTGGCGATACACGCCGACCAACTGACA
CCCACCTGGAGAGTCTACTCAACAGGTTCCAATGTCTTTCAAACTAGAGCGGGTTGTCTCATTGGCGCTG
AGCATGTCAATAATTCATACGAATGTGATATTCCTATTGGGGCAGGAATCTGTGCGTCTTATCAAACTCA
AACGAAATCACCACGGCGCGCTCGCTCAGTAGCCAGCCAGTCCATAATCGCCTATACCATGAGTCTCGGG
GCTGAGAACTCCGTGGCTTATTCAAACAATTCCATCGCAATCCCAACTAACTTTACCATTAGCGTTACCA
CGGAAATCTTGCCCGTCAGCATGACTAAGACGAGCGTAGACTGTACGATGTATATCTGTGGGGATTCCAC
CGAGTGTAGCAACCTCTTGCTTCAATACGGGTCTTTCTGTACTCAACTCAACCGAGCATTGACCGGAATT
GCGGTCGAACAAGACAAGAATACCCAAGAGGTGTTCGCACAAGTAAAGCAAATATACAAAACGCCGCCAA
TCAAAGATTTTGGCGGGTTTAATTTTAGCCAAATACTGCCAGACCCATCTAAGCCTTCAAAACGCAGCTT
TATCGAGGATCTGCTGTTCAACAAAGTTACGTTGGCTGACGCGGGTTTCATTAAGCAGTATGGGGATTGT
TTGGGAGACATTGCGGCCCGCGACCTTATCTGTGCTCAAAAATTCAATGGGTTGACAGTTCTGCCCCCTC
TGCTCACTGATGAGATGATTGCACAGTATACATCAGCATTGTTGGCAGGAACCATTACATCCGGCTGGAC
TTTTGGCGCGGGTGCGGCCCTTCAAATACCTTTCGCTATGCAAATGGCTTACAGATTCAATGGGATTGGT
GTCACGCAAAATGTATTGTATGAAAATCAGAAGCTGATCGCTAATCAATTTAACAGCGCGATTGGCAAGA
TCCAAGATTCACTGTCAAGCACAGCGTCCGCCCTCGGCAAACTCCAAGATGTTGTGAATCAAAACGCCCA
GGCCCTGAATACCCTCGTGAAGCAACTGAGTTCTAACTTCGGCGCAATCTCCAGCGTCCTCAACGACATA
TTGTCCAGACTTGATAAGGTGGAAGCCGAGGTGCAAATTGATCGGCTCATCACAGGCAGGCTCCAGTCAC
TCCAAACTTATGTGACACAACAGTTGATCCGGGCTGCTGAGATACGAGCAAGCGCCAACCTGGCCGCCAC
TAAAATGTCAGAGTGCGTGCTCGGGCAGTCCAAACGGGTTGACTTTTGTGGCAAGGGCTATCACTTGATG
TCCTTCCCCCAATCCGCCCCACATGGAGTGGTCTTTCTCCACGTCACTTATGTCCCTGCTCAAGAGAAGA
ACTTTACGACAGCTCCAGCAATCTGTCACGATGGCAAAGCGCACTTTCCCAGGGAAGGCGTTTTCGTCAG
TAATGGCACGCATTGGTTTGTGACCCAAAGGAATTTCTATGAACCCCAAATCATAACCACTGACAATACA
TTTGTCTCAGGCAACTGTGATGTGGTCATTGGGATCGTGAACAACACGGTATATGATCCCCTGCAACCCG
AGTTGGATAGCTTCAAAGAGGAATTGGATAAATACTTTAAGAATCATACTTCACCCGATGTTGATCTCGG
GGACATATCAGGAATAAATGCAAGTGTCGTCAACATTCAGAAAGAGATTGATCGCCTTAATGAGGTCGCC
AAGAACTTGAATGAATCTTTGATCGACTTGCAAGAACTGGGCAAATACGAACAATATATTAAATGGCCCT
GGTACATTTGGTTGGGCTTTATCGCCGGACTTATAGCTATCGTTATGGTCACAATTATGTTGTGCTGTAT
GACTAGCTGTTGTTCCTGCTTGAAAGGATGTTGCAGTTGCGGATCTTGTTGTAAATAAAGGATCCTCTAG
AAGTTGTCTCCTCCTGCACTGACTGACTGATACAATCGATTTCTGGATCCGCAGGCCTAATCAACCTCTG
GATTACAAAATTTGTGAAAGATTGACTGGTATTCTTAACTATGTTGCTCCTTTTACGCTATGTGGATACG
CTGCTTTAATGCCTTTGTATCATGCTATTGCTTCCCGTATGGCTTTCATTTTCTCCTCCTTGTATAAATC
CTGGTTGCTGTCTCTTTATGAGGAGTTGTGGCCCGTTGTCAGGCAACGTGGCGTGGTGTGCACTGTGTTT
GCTGACGCAACCCCCACTGGTTGGGGCATTGCCACCACCTGTCAGCTCCTTTCCGGGACTTTCGCTTTCC
CCCTCCCTATTGCCACGGCGGAACTCATCGCCGCCTGCCTTGCCCGCTGCTGGACAGGGGCTCGGCTGTT
GGGCACTGACAATTCCGTGGTGTTGTCGGGGAAGCTGACGTCCTTTCCATGGCTGCTCGCCTGTGTTGCC
ACCTGGATTCTGCGCGGGACGTCCTTCTGCTACGTCCCTTCGGCCCTCAATCCAGCGGACCTTCCTTCCC
GCGGCCTGCTGCCGGCTCTGCGGCCTCTTCCGCGTCTTCGCCTTCGCCCTCAGACGAGTCGGATCTCCCT
TTGGGCCGCCTCCCCGCCTGTCTAGCTTGACTGACTGAGATACAGCGTACCTTCAGCTCACAGACATGAT
AAGATACATTGATGAGTTTGGACAAACCACAACTAGAATGCAGTGAAAAAAATGCTTTATTTGTGAAATT
TGTGATGCTATTGCTTTATTTGTAACCATTATAAGCTGCAATAAACAAGTTAACAACAACAATTGCATTC
ATTTTATGTTTCAGGTTCAGGGGGAGGTGTGGGAGGTTTTTTAAAGCAAGTAAAACCTCTACAAATGTGG
TATTGGCCCATCTCTATCGGTATCGTAGCATAACCCCTTGGGGCCTCTAAACGGGTCTTGAGGGGTTTTT
TGTGCCCCTCGGGCCGGATTGCTATCTACCGGCATTGGCGCAGAAAAAAATGCCTGATGCGACGCTGCGC
GTCTTATACTCCCACATATGCCAGATTCAGCAACGGATACGGCTTCCCCAACTTGCCCACTTCCATACGT
GTCCTCCTTACCAGAAATTTATCCTTAAGGTCGTCAGCTATCCTGCAGGCGATCTCTCGATTTCGATCAA
GACATTCCTTTAATGGTCTTTTCTGGACACCACTAGGGGTCAGAAGTAGTTCATCAAACTTTCTTCCCTC
CCTAATCTCATTGGTTACCTTGGGCTATCGAAACTTAATTAAGCGATCTGCATCTCAATTAGTCAGCAAC
CATAGTCCCGCCCCTAACTCCGCCCATCCCGCCCCTAACTCCGCCCAGTTCCGCCCATTCTCCGCCCCAT
CGCTGACTAATTTTTTTTATTTATGCAGAGGCCGAGGCCGCCTCGGCCTCTGAGCTATTCCAGAAGTAGT
GAGGAGGCTTTTTTGGAGGCCTAGGCTTTTGCAAAGGAGGTAGCCAACATGATTGAACAAGATGGATTGC
ACGCAGGTTCTCCCGCCGCTTGGGTGGAGAGGCTATTCGGCTATGACTGGGCACAACAGACAATCGGCTG
CTCTGATGCCGCCGTGTTCCGGCTGTCAGCGCAGGGGCGCCCGGTTCTTTTTGTCAAGACCGACCTGTCC
GGTGCCCTGAATGAACTCCAGGACGAGGCAGCGCGGCTATCGTGGCTGGCCACGACGGGCGTTCCTTGCG
CAGCTGTGCTCGACGTTGTCACTGAAGCGGGAAGGGACTGGCTGCTATTGGGCGAAGTGCCGGGGCAGGA
TCTCCTGTCATCTCACCTTGCTCCTGCCGAGAAAGTATCCATCATGGCTGATGCAATGCGGCGGCTGCAT
ACGCTTGATCCGGCTACCTGCCCATTCGACCACCAAGCGAAACATCGCATCGAGCGAGCACGTACTCGGA
TGGAAGCCGGTCTTGTCGATCAGGATGATCTGGACGAAGAGCATCAGGGGCTCGCGCCAGCCGAACTGTT
CGCCAGGCTCAAGGCGCGGATGCCCGACGGCGAGGATCTCGTCGTGACCCACGGCGATGCCTGCTTGCCG
AATATCATGGTGGAAAATGGCCGCTTTTCTGGATTCATCGACTGTGGCCGGCTGGGTGTGGCGGACCGCT
ATCAGGACATAGCGTTGGCTACCCGTGATATTGCTGAAGAGCTTGGCGGCGAATGGGCTGACCGCTTCCT
CGTGCTTTACGGTATCGCCGCTCCCGATTCGCAGCGCATCGCCTTCTATCGCCTTCTTGACGAGTTCTTC
TAGTATGTAAGCCCTGTGCCTTCTAGTTGCCAGCCATCTGTTGTTTGCCCCTCCCCCGTGCCTTCCTTGA
CCCTGGAAGGTGCCACTCCCACTGTCCTTTCCTAATAAAATGAGGAAATTGCATCGCATTGTCTGAGTAG
GTGTCATTCTATTCTGGGGGGTGGGGTGGGGCAGGACAGCAAGGGGGAGGATTGGGAAGACAATAGCAGG
CATGCTGGGGATGCGGTGGGCTCTATGGTTAATTAACCAGTCAAGTCAGCTACTTGGCGAGATCGACTTG
TCTGGGTTTCGACTACGCTCAGAATTGCGTCAGTCAAGTTCGATCTGGTCCTTGCTATTGCACCCGTTCT
CCGATTACGAGTTTCATTTAAATCATGTGAGCAAAAGGCCAGCAAAAGGCCAGGAACCGTAAAAAGGCCG
CGTTGCTGGCGTTTTTCCATAGGCTCCGCCCCCCTGACGAGCATCACAAAAATCGACGCTCAAGTCAGAG
GTGGCGAAACCCGACAGGACTATAAAGATACCAGGCGTTTCCCCCTGGAAGCTCCCTCGTGCGCTCTCCT
GTTCCGACCCTGCCGCTTACCGGATACCTGTCCGCCTTTCTCCCTTCGGGAAGCGTGGCGCTTTCTCATA
GCTCACGCTGTAGGTATCTCAGTTCGGTGTAGGTCGTTCGCTCCAAGCTGGGCTGTGTGCACGAACCCCC
CGTTCAGCCCGACCGCTGCGCCTTATCCGGTAACTATCGTCTTGAGTCCAACCCGGTAAGACACGACTTA
TCGCCACTGGCAGCAGCCACTGGTAACAGGATTAGCAGAGCGAGGTATGTAGGCGGTGCTACAGAGTTCT
TGAAGTGGTGGCCTAACTACGGCTACACTAGAAGAACAGTATTTGGTATCTGCGCTCTGCTGAAGCCAGT
TACCTTCGGAAAAAGAGTTGGTAGCTCTTGATCCGGCAAACAAACCACCGCTGGTAGCGGTGGTTTTTTT
GTTTGCAAGCAGCAGATTACGCGCAGAAAAAAAGGATCTCAAGAAGATCCTTTGATCTTTTCTACGGGGT
CTGACGCTCAGTGGAACGAAAACTCACGTTAAGGGATTTTGGTCATGAGATTATCAAAAAGGATCTTCAC
CTAGATCCTTTTAAATTAAAAATGAAGTTTTAAATCAATCTAAAGTATATATGAGTAAACTTGGTCTGAC
AGTTACCAATGCTTAATCAGTGAGGCACCTATCTCAGCGATCTGTCTATTTCGTTCATCCATAGTTGCAT
TTAAATTTCCGAACTCTCCAAGGCCCTCGTCGGAAAATCTTCAAACCTTTCGTCCGATCCATCTTGCAGG
CTACCTCTCGAACGAACTATCGCAAGTCTCTTGGCCGGCCTTGCGCCTTGGCTATTGCTTGGCAGCGCCT
ATCGCCAGGTATTACTCCAATCCCGAATATCCGAGATCGGGATCACCCGAGAGAAGTTCAACCTACATCC
TCAATCCCGATCTATCCGAGATCCGAGGAATATCGAAATCGGGGCGCGCCTGGTGTACCGAGAACGATCC
TCTCAGTGCGAGTCTCGACGATCCATATCGTTGCTTGGCAGTCAGCCAGTCGGAATCCAGCTTGGGACCC
AGGAAGTCCAATCGTCAGATATTGTACTCAAGCCTGGTCACGGCAGCGTACCGATCTGTTTAAACCTAGA
TATTGATAGTCTGATCGGTCAACGTATAATCGAGTCCTAGCTTTTGCAAACATCTATCAAGAGACAGGAT
CAGCAGGAGGCTTTCGCATGAGTATTCAACATTTCCGTGTCGCCCTTATTCCCTTTTTTGCGGCATTTTG
CCTTCCTGTTTTTGCTCACCCAGAAACGCTGGTGAAAGTAAAAGATGCTGAAGATCAGTTGGGTGCGCGA
GTGGGTTACATCGAACTGGATCTCAACAGCGGTAAGATCCTTGAGAGTTTTCGCCCCGAAGAACGCTTTC
CAATGATGAGCACTTTTAAAGTTCTGCTATGTGGCGCGGTATTATCCCGTATTGACGCCGGGCAAGAGCA
ACTCGGTCGCCGCATACACTATTCTCAGAATGACTTGGTTGAGTATTCACCAGTCACAGAAAAGCATCTT
ACGGATGGCATGACAGTAAGAGAATTATGCAGTGCTGCCATAACCATGAGTGATAACACTGCGGCCAACT
TACTTCTGACAACGATTGGAGGACCGAAGGAGCTAACCGCTTTTTTGCACAACATGGGGGATCATGTAAC
TCGCCTTGATCGTTGGGAACCGGAGCTGAATGAAGCCATACCAAACGACGAGCGTGACACCACGATGCCT
GTAGCAATGGCAACAACCTTGCGTAAACTATTAACTGGCGAACTACTTACTCTAGCTTCCCGGCAACAGT
TGATAGACTGGATGGAGGCGGATAAAGTTGCAGGACCACTTCTGCGCTCGGCCCTTCCGGCTGGCTGGTT
TATTGCTGATAAATCTGGAGCCGGTGAGCGTGGGTCTCGCGGTATCATTGCAGCACTGGGGCCAGATGGT
AAGCCCTCCCGTATCGTAGTTATCTACACGACGGGGAGTCAGGCAACTATGGATGAACGAAATAGACAGA
TCGCTGAGATAGGTGCCTCACTGATTAAGCATTGGTAACCGATTCTAGGTGCATTGGCGCAGAAAAAAAT
GCCTGATGCGACGCTGCGCGTCTTATACTCCCACATATGCCAGATTCAGCAACGGATACGGCTTCCCCAA
CTTGCCCACTTCCATACGTGTCCTCCTTACCAGAAATTTATCCTTAAGATCCCGAATCGTTTAAACTCGA
CTCTGGCTCTATCGAATCTCCGTCGTTTCGAGCTTACGCGAACAGCCGTGGCGCTCATTTGCTCGTCGGG
CATCGAATCTCGTCAGCTATCGTCAGCTTACCTTTTTGGCAGCGATCGCGGCTCCCGACATCTTGGACCA
TTAGCTCCACAGGTATCTTCTTCCCTCTAGTGGTCATAACAGCAGCTTCAGCTACCTCTCAATTCAAAAA
ACCCCTCAAGACCCGTTTAGAGGCCCCAAGGGGTTATGCTATCAATCGTTGCGTTACACACACAAAAAAC
CAACACACATCCATCTTCGATGGATAGCGATTTTATTATCTAACTGCTGATCGAGTGTAGCCAGATCTAG
TAATCAATTACGGGGTCATTAGTTCATAGCCCATATATGGAGTTCCGCGTTACATAACTTACGGTAAATG
GCCCGCCTGGCTGACCGCCCAACGACCCCCGCCCATTGACGTCAATAATGACGTATGTTCCCATAGTAAC
GCCAATAGGGACTTTCCATTGACGTCAATGGGTGGAGTATTTACGGTAAACTGCCCACTTGGCAGTACAT
CAAGTGTATCATATGCCAAGTACGCCCCCTATTGACGTCAATGACGGTAAATGGCCCGCCTGGCATTATG
CCCAGTACATGACCTTATGGGACTTTCCTACTTGGCAGTACATCTACGTATTAGTCATCGCTATTACCAT
GCTGATGCGGTTTTGGCAGTACATCAATGGGCGTGGATAGCGGTTTGACTCACGGGGATTTCCAAGTCTC
CACCCCATTGACGTCAATGGGAGTTTGTTTTGGCACCAAAATCAACGGGACTTTCCAAAATGTCGTAACA
ACTCCGCCCCATTGACGCAAATGGGCGGTAGGCGTGTACGGTGGGAGGTCTATATAAGCAGAGCTGGTTT
AGTGAACCGTCAGATCGCCTGGAGACGCCATCCACGCTGTTTTGACCTCCATAGAAGACACCGGGACCGA
TCCAGCCTCCCCTCGAAGCTTACATGTGGTACCGAGCTCGGATCCTGAGAACTTCAGGGTGAGTCTATGG
GACCCTTGATGTTTTCTTTCCCCTTCTTTTCTATGGTTAAGTTCATGTCATAGGAAGGGGAGAAGTAACA
GGGTACACATATTGACCAAATCAGGGTAATTTTGCATTTGTAATTTTAAAAAATGCTTTCTTCTTTTAAT
ATACTTTTTTGTTTATCTTATTTCTAATACTTTCCCTAATCTCTTTCTTTCAGGGCAATAATGATACAAT
GTATCATGCCTCTTTGCACCATTCTAAAGAATAACAGTGATAATTTCTGGGTTAAGGCAATAGCAATATT
TCTGCATATAAATATTTCTGCATATAAATTGTAACTGATGTAAGAGGTTTCATATTGCTAATAGCAGCTA
CAATCCAGCTACCATTCTGCTTTTATTTTATGGTTGGGATAAGGCTGGATTATTCTGAGTCCAAGCTAGG
CCCTTTTGCTAATCATGTTCATACCTCTTATCTTCCTCCCACAGCTCCTGGGCAACGTGCTGGTCTGTGT
GCTGGCCCATCACTTTGGCAAAGGCGGCCGCC
